>Addgene plasmid #44111 | pLX-V5-TRAF2-puro | addgene partial sequence | sequence record 61235 | WPRE-R 5'-CATAGCGTAAAAGGAGCAACA-3'
AATTTTGTAATCCAGAGGTTGATTGTCGACTTAACGCGCCTCATTACTACGTAGAATCGAGACCGAGGAG
AGGGTTAGGGATAGGCTTACCAACCACTTTGTACAAGAAAGTTGGGTAGAGCCCTGTCAGGTCCACAATG
GCCTTGATGAAGATGGCATCGTCCCGCACGTAGGAATTCTTTGCCTCCATCTTGGAGACGGGGCAGAAGA
GGGGGCAGCCGCTTGCGATGTTCATGTCGTTGACTGGCCTCTGAAAAGAGGATGAAGTCACGTCGGGCCT
GAAGGCGTCAATCACGTGCTCCCGGTTATTCTGGTCGAGCAGCATTAAGGTCACCTTCTGGTTGAAGGGC
CACCGCAGCAGGGCGTCATTCGGGCCCTTCATCACCACAAAGAAGAGGGACAGGTGTGTTCCTCGCCCGG
TGCCGTCGCCGTTCAGGTAGATACGCAGACACATCTTGTAGCCGTACCTGCTGGTGTAGAAGGCTGGGGA
GAAGATGGCGGGTATGCGGCCAGCCACAGCTTCCTGGCGCTTCCTGGCGAAGTCTGAGATCTTCCAGATG
AAGACCCCATCGTAGGTGGATGCCTCCATCTCCAAGACCTTCTGCTCCAAGTCAGCCATCGCCAGGTCCT
TGAGGCCAATGCTCCTCTCCAGCTGCTGCACCTTGCTACTCAGGGCTTCAATCTTGTCTTGGTCCAGCCG
GTGCTGCCGGCTGCAGGCCTCGGCAGTCATGGCCACCCTCTCCACCTCCCGGTTCAGGACGCAGACAATG
TTCTCAAAAGTGGCCGTCTTCTTCTCCAGGCTCTCGCACCTCTGCAGGAGCTCTGACCCCGCGTGGCTCT
GGTCTCC
