[The description below was written by a language model from this plasmid's Addgene catalogue record.]
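Description:
pLX-V5-TRAF2-puro is a lentiviral expression plasmid built on the pLEX970 backbone for delivering human TRAF2 (TNF receptor-associated factor 2) into mammalian cells. In bacteria it is maintained as a high-copy plasmid under ampicillin selection. The record lists a recombination-deficient strain as the propagation host, a common choice for lentiviral vectors because their repeated long terminal repeat sequences are prone to rearrangement. In transduced mammalian cells, a puromycin resistance marker allows selection of cells that have stably integrated the provirus.

The payload is the human TRAF2 coding sequence fused at its C terminus to a V5 epitope tag. This short tag allows the exogenous protein to be detected or immunoprecipitated with anti-V5 antibodies and distinguished from endogenous TRAF2. TRAF2 is an adaptor protein and RING-domain E3 ligase that acts downstream of TNF receptor family members in NF-κB and related signalling pathways. The record does not state which promoter drives TRAF2 or the puromycin marker. No feature table is provided, so the specific viral elements, such as the LTR configuration, packaging signal or any post-transcriptional regulatory element, cannot be confirmed from the record. As a lentiviral transfer vector, it would normally be co-transfected with packaging and envelope plasmids to produce viral particles.

The associated publication concerns phosphorylation of TRAF2 by IκB kinase ε and its role in mammary epithelial cell transformation. This fits use of the construct for stable ectopic expression of tagged TRAF2 in studies of that signalling axis and of cell transformation.
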