Addgene plasmid #44111: pLX-V5-TRAF2-puro
Depositing lab: William Hahn. Depositing organization: Dana-Farber Cancer Institute. Publication: IkappaB kinase epsilon phosphorylates TRAF2 to promote mammary epithelial cell transformation. Shen RR, Zhou AY, Kim E, Lim E, Habelhah H, Hahn WC. Mol Cell Biol. 2012 Dec;32(23):4756-68. doi: 10.1128/MCB.00468-12. Epub 2012 Sep 24. PubMed 23007157.
Backbone
  Vector backbone: pLEX970
  Vector type: Lentiviral
  Selectable markers: Puromycin
Growth in bacteria
  Bacterial resistance: Ampicillin, 100 μg/mL
  Growth temperature: 37°C
  Growth strain: Stbl3
  Growth instructions: Recommended growth media: Terrific broth (TB)
  Copy number: High Copy
Gene/Insert
  Gene/Insert name: TRAF2 (alt name: TNF receptor-associated factor 2)
  Species: H. sapiens (human)
  GenBank ID: NM_021138.3 NP_066961.2
  Entrez Gene: TRAF2 (a.k.a. MGC:45012, RNF117, TRAP, TRAP3)
  Tag / fusion protein: V5 (C terminal on insert)
Terms and licenses: Academic/Nonprofit Terms; Industry Terms: Not Available to Industry
How to cite: pLX-V5-TRAF2-puro was a gift from William Hahn (Addgene plasmid # 44111 ; http://n2t.net/addgene:44111 ; RRID:Addgene_44111)
